Addgene plasmid #194576: pRK5-mEGFP-PHOX2B-WT
Purpose: Mammalian Expression of mEGFP-PHOX2B WT Fusion Protein
Depositing lab: Denes Hnisz. Publication: Aberrant phase separation and nucleolar dysfunction in rare genetic diseases. Mensah MA, Niskanen H, Magalhaes AP, Basu S, Kircher M, Sczakiel HL, Reiter AMV, Elsner J, Meinecke P, Biskup S, Chung BHY, Dombrowsky G, Eckmann-Scholz C, Hitz MP, Hoischen A, Holterhus PM, Hulsemann W, Kahrizi K, Kalscheuer VM, Kan A, Krumbiegel M, Kurth I, Leubner J, Longardt AC, Moritz JD, Najmabadi H, Skipalova K, Snijders Blok L, Tzschach A, Wiedersberg E, Zenker M, Garcia-Cabau C, Buschow R, Salvatella X, Kraushar ML, Mundlos S, Caliebe A, Spielmann M, Horn D, Hnisz D. Nature. 2023 Feb;614(7948):564-571. doi: 10.1038/s41586-022-05682-1. Epub 2023 Feb 8. PubMed 36755093.
Backbone
  Vector backbone: pRK5
  Vector type: Mammalian Expression
Growth in bacteria
  Bacterial resistance: Ampicillin, 100 μg/mL
  Growth temperature: 37°C
  Growth strain: DH5alpha
  Copy number: High Copy
Gene/Insert
  Gene/Insert name: PHOX2B
  Species: H. sapiens (human)
  Entrez Gene: PHOX2B (a.k.a. CCHS, NBLST2, NBPhox, PMX2B)
  Tag / fusion protein: mEGFP (N terminal on insert)
  Cloning method: Gibson Cloning
Terms and licenses: Academic/Nonprofit Terms; Industry Terms: Not Available to Industry
How to cite: pRK5-mEGFP-PHOX2B-WT was a gift from Denes Hnisz (Addgene plasmid # 194576 ; http://n2t.net/addgene:194576 ; RRID:Addgene_194576)
