[The description below was written by a language model from this plasmid's Addgene catalogue record and pLannotate feature annotations shown in this document.]
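Description:
pRK5-mEGFP-PHOX2B-WT is a 6.3 kb mammalian expression plasmid built on the pRK5 backbone that produces wild-type human PHOX2B fused at its N terminus to monomeric EGFP. It is propagated in E. coli as a high-copy plasmid through a ColE1/pUC-type origin and selected with ampicillin via the β-lactamase gene and its own promoter. The backbone also carries an M13 phage origin for single-stranded DNA production, along with remnants of earlier cloning vectors (fragments of lacZα, lacI, rop and bom, plus a lac promoter/operator region) that have no evident role in the expression cassette. No mammalian selection marker is annotated, which suggests the plasmid is suited to transient transfection.

The expression cassette is driven by the human cytomegalovirus immediate-early enhancer and promoter, followed by a fragment of CMV intron A and an SP6 promoter that could support in vitro transcription. The fluorescent protein coding region, matched by the automated annotation to a closely related EGFP derivative, lies directly upstream of the roughly 940 bp PHOX2B open reading frame, and the transcript ends at an SV40 polyadenylation signal. The annotation tool labelled the insert by its mouse orthologue, whereas the catalogue entry gives the species as human; this probably reflects the high conservation of this homeodomain transcription factor. A short hit to an IgH signal sequence fragment upstream of GFP is only partial and may be a spurious match. An SV40 enhancer/early promoter region sits downstream of the cassette.

The insert was assembled by Gibson cloning. The associated publication concerns aberrant phase separation and nucleolar dysfunction in rare genetic diseases, so the construct likely serves as a wild-type fusion for live-cell imaging of PHOX2B localisation and condensate behaviour.
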