Features (pLannotate 1.2.2; 21 found; start..end, strand, type, name):
     14..393     +  enhancer       CMV enhancer: human cytomegalovirus immediate early enhancer
    394..597     +  promoter       CMV promoter: human cytomegalovirus (CMV) immediate early promoter
    733..776     +  intron         CMV intron (fragment): modified intron A from human cytomegalovirus
    828..846     +  promoter       SP6 promoter: promoter for bacteriophage SP6 RNA polymerase
    850..887     +  CDS            IgH signal sequence (fragment): signal sequence from the mouse immunoglobulin heavy chain variable region
    939..1653    +  CDS            SiriusGFP (fragment): enhanced GFP (EGFP) derivative that exhibits robust folding and enhanced photostability (Zhong et al., 2019) mammalian codon-optimized
   1659..2600    +  CDS            Phox2b: PHX2B_MOUSE - Also known as Pmx2b. Experimental evidence at protein level: Swiss-Prot protein existence level 1. From Mus musculus (Mouse).
   2637..2771    +  polyA_signal   SV40 poly(A) signal: SV40 polyadenylation signal
   2840..3197    +  promoter       SV40 promoter: SV40 enhancer and early promoter
   3216..3370    +  CDS            lacZα (fragment): LacZα fragment of β-galactosidase; lacZ fragment
   3376..3427    -  misc_feature   bom (fragment): basis of mobility region from pBR322
   3446..3826    +  rep_origin     M13 ori (sequence partly withheld): M13 bacteriophage origin of replication; arrow indicates direction of (+) strand synthesis
   3902..3951    -  misc_feature   bom (fragment): basis of mobility region from pBR322
   4053..4088    -  CDS            rop (fragment): Rop protein, which maintains plasmids at low copy number; rop
   4183..4287    +  promoter       AmpR promoter: bla
   4288..5148    +  CDS            AmpR: β-lactamase; bla; confers resistance to ampicillin, carbenicillin, and related antibiotics
   5319..5907    +  rep_origin     ori: high-copy-number ColE1/pMB1/pBR322/pUC origin of replication
   6090..6182    +  CDS            lacI (fragment): lac repressor; lacI; The lac repressor binds to the lac operator to inhibit transcription in E. coli. This inhibition can be relieved by adding lactose or isopropyl-β-D-thiogalactopyranoside (IPTG).
   6195..6216    +  protein_bind   CAP binding site: CAP binding activates transcription in the presence of cAMP. E. coli catabolite activator protein
   6231..6261    +  promoter       lac promoter: promoter for the E. coli lac operon
   6269..6285    +  protein_bind   lac operator: The lac repressor binds to the lac operator to inhibit transcription in E. coli. This inhibition can be relieved by adding lactose or isopropyl-β-D-thiogalactopyranoside (IPTG). lac repressor encoded by lacI
>Addgene plasmid #194576 | pRK5-mEGFP-PHOX2B-WT | addgene full sequence | sequence record 385251 | Addgene NGS Result
TTCGAGCTCGCCCGACATTGATTATTGACTAGTTATTAATAGTAATCAATTACGGGGTCATTAGTTCATA
GCCCATATATGGAGTTCCGCGTTACATAACTTACGGTAAATGGCCCGCCTGGCTGACCGCCCAACGACCC
CCGCCCATTGACGTCAATAATGACGTATGTTCCCATAGTAACGCCAATAGGGACTTTCCATTGACGTCAA
TGGGTGGAGTATTTACGGTAAACTGCCCACTTGGCAGTACATCAAGTGTATCATATGCCAAGTACGCCCC
CTATTGACGTCAATGACGGTAAATGGCCCGCCTGGCATTATGCCCAGTACATGACCTTATGGGACTTTCC
TACTTGGCAGTACATCTACGTATTAGTCATCGCTATTACCATGGTGATGCGGTTTTGGCAGTACATCAAT
GGGCGTGGATAGCGGTTTGACTCACGGGGATTTCCAAGTCTCCACCCCATTGACGTCAATGGGAGTTTGT
TTTGGCACCAAAATCAACGGGACTTTCCAAAATGTCGTAACAACTCCGCCCCATTGACGCAAATGGGCGG
TAGGCGTGTACGGTGGGAGGTCTATATAAGCAGAGCTCGTTTAGTGAACCGTCAGATCGCCTGGAGACGC
CATCCACGCTGTTTTGACCTCCATAGAAGACACCGGGACCGATCCAGCCTCCGCGGCCGGGAACGGTGCA
TTGGAACGCGGATTCCCCGTGCCAAGAGTGACGTAAGTACCGCCTATAGAGTCTATAGGCCCACCCCCTT
GGCTTCGTTAGAACGCGGCTACAATTAATACATAACCTTATGTATCATACACATACGATTTAGGTGACAC
TATAGAATAACATCCACTTTGCCTTTCTCTCCACAGGTGTCCACTCCCAGGTCCAACTGCACCTCGGTTC
TATCGATTGAATTCGTACCGGTGCCACCATGGTGAGCAAGGGCGAGGAGCTGTTCACCGGGGTGGTGCCC
ATCCTGGTCGAGCTGGACGGCGACGTAAACGGCCACAAGTTCAGCGTGCGCGGCGAGGGCGAGGGCGATG
CCACCAACGGCAAGCTGACCCTGAAGTTCATCTGCACCACCGGCAAGCTGCCCGTGCCCTGGCCCACCCT
CGTGACCACCCTGACCTACGGCGTGCAGTGCTTCAGCCGCTACCCCGACCACATGAAGCAGCACGACTTC
TTCAAGTCCGCCATGCCCGAAGGCTACGTCCAGGAGCGCACCATCTCCTTCAAGGACGACGGCACCTACA
AGACCCGCGCCGAGGTGAAGTTCGAGGGCGACACCCTGGTGAACCGCATCGAGCTGAAGGGCATCGACTT
CAAGGAGGACGGCAACATCCTGGGGCACAAGCTGGAGTACAACTTCAACAGCCACAACGTCTATATCACG
GCCGACAAGCAGAAGAACGGCATCAAGGCGAACTTCAAGATCCGCCACAACGTCGAGGACGGCAGCGTGC
AGCTCGCCGACCACTACCAGCAGAACACCCCCATCGGCGACGGCCCCGTGCTGCTGCCCGACAACCACTA
CCTGAGCACCCAGTCCAAGCTGAGCAAAGACCCCAACGAGAAGCGCGATCACATGGTCCTGCTGGAGTTC
GTGACCGCCGCCGGGATCACTCTCGGCATGGACGAGCTGTACACGGCGATGTACAAGATGGAGTACTCCT
ATCTTAACTCAAGCGCTTATGAAAGTTGCATGGCAGGTATGGATACAAGTAGTCTCGCCAGCGCGTACGC
CGACTTTTCCAGCTGTTCTCAAGCTTCCGGGTTTCAATACAATCCTATCCGGACAACATTCGGAGCAACA
AGTGGGTGTCCAAGTCTGACACCCGGGAGTTGTAGTTTAGGAACACTGAGAGATCATCAATCAAGCCCAT
ATGCAGCCGTGCCATATAAGCTGTTTACTGATCATGGTGGGCTTAATGAGAAACGGAAACAAAGAAGAAT
TCGGACTACGTTTACAAGCGCACAACTTAAGGAACTCGAGCGCGTGTTTGCCGAAACCCATTATCCAGAT
ATTTATACGCGAGAAGAACTCGCTTTAAAGATAGATCTGACCGAAGCCCGCGTTCAAGTTTGGTTTCAAA
ATCGGCGGGCAAAATTCCGGAAACAAGAACGGGCTGCCGCCGCAGCTGCAGCAGCTGCAAAGAATGGAAG
CTCAGGGAAGAAAAGCGATAGTAGTCGCGATGATGAATCCAAGGAAGCTAAAAGTACAGATCCAGATTCT
ACAGGCGGACCCGGCCCTAACCCTAATCCAACTCCATCATGTGGTGCTAACGGTGGTGGAGGAGGTGGCC
CGTCACCTGCAGGCGCCCCTGGCGCAGCTGGACCTGGTGGGCCTGGCGGAGAGCCAGGGAAAGGTGGGGC
CGCCGCCGCAGCTGCTGCTGCCGCTGCTGCTGCAGCAGCCGCAGCGGCAGCTGCTGCGGGCGGACTTGCC
GCAGCAGGCGGGCCCGGTCAGGGATGGGCCCCAGGTCCAGGACCAATAACAAGTATACCCGACTCACTCG
GCGGCCCATTTGCTTCCGTTCTGTCAAGCTTGCAGAGGCCAAATGGCGCGAAGGCAGCTCTTGTCAAATC
TTCTATGTTTTAGAGTCGACCTGCAGAAGCTTGGCCGCCATGGCCCAACTTGTTTATTGCAGCTTATAAT
GGTTACAAATAAAGCAATAGCATCACAAATTTCACAAATAAAGCATTTTTTTCACTGCATTCTAGTTGTG
GTTTGTCCAAACTCATCAATGTATCTTATCATGTCTGGATCGGGAATTAATTCGGCGCAGCACCATGGCC
TGAAATAACCTCTGAAAGAGGAACTTGGTTAGGTACCTTCTGAGGCGGAAAGAACCAGCTGTGGAATGTG
TGTCAGTTAGGGTGTGGAAAGTCCCCAGGCTCCCCAGCAGGCAGAAGTATGCAAAGCATGCATCTCAATT
AGTCAGCAACCAGGTGTGGAAAGTCCCCAGGCTCCCCAGCAGGCAGAAGTATGCAAAGCATGCATCTCAA
TTAGTCAGCAACCATAGTCCCGCCCCTAACTCCGCCCATCCCGCCCCTAACTCCGCCCAGTTCCGCCCAT
TCTCCGCCCCATGGCTGACTAATTTTTTTTATTTATGCAGAGGCCGAGGCCGCCTCGGCCTCTGAGCTAT
TCCAGAAGTAGTGAGGAGGCTTTTTTGGAGGCCTAGGCTTTTGCAAAAAGCTGTTAACAGCTTGGCACTG
GCCGTCGTTTTACAACGTCGTGACTGGGAAAACCCTGGCGTTACCCAACTTAATCGCCTTGCAGCACATC
CCCCTTTCGCCAGCTGGCGTAATAGCGAAGAGGCCCGCACCGATCGCCCTTCCCAACAGTTGCGCAGCCT
GAATGGCGAATGGCGCCTGATGCGGTATTTTCTCCTTACGCATCTGTGCGGTATTTCACACCGCATA
[142 nt withheld, positions 3428-3569]
C
[141 nt withheld, positions 3571-3711]
CCTTTGACGTTGGAGTCCACGTTCTTT
[37 nt withheld, positions 3739-3775]
ACCCTATCTCGGGCTATTCTTTTGATTTATAAGGGATTTTGCCGATTTCGGCCTATTGGTTAAAAAATGA
GCTGATTTAACAAAAATTTAACGCGAATTTTAACAAAATATTAACGTTTACAATTTTATGGTGCACTCTC
AGTACAATCTGCTCTGATGCCGCATAGTTAAGCCAGCCCCGACACCCGCCAACACCCGCTGACGCGCCCT
GACGGGCTTGTCTGCTCCCGGCATCCGCTTACAGACAAGCTGTGACCGTCTCCGGGAGCTGCATGTGTCA
GAGGTTTTCACCGTCATCACCGAAACGCGCGAGACGAAAGGGCCTCGTGATACGCCTATTTTTATAGGTT
AATGTCATGATAATAATGGTTTCTTAGACGTCAGGTGGCACTTTTCGGGGAAATGTGCGCGGAACCCCTA
TTTGTTTATTTTTCTAAATACATTCAAATATGTATCCGCTCATGAGACAATAACCCTGATAAATGCTTCA
ATAATATTGAAAAAGGAAGAGTATGAGTATTCAACATTTCCGTGTCGCCCTTATTCCCTTTTTTGCGGCA
TTTTGCCTTCCTGTTTTTGCTCACCCAGAAACGCTGGTGAAAGTAAAAGATGCTGAAGATCAGTTGGGTG
CACGAGTGGGTTACATCGAACTGGATCTCAACAGCGGTAAGATCCTTGAGAGTTTTCGCCCCGAAGAACG
TTTTCCAATGATGAGCACTTTTAAAGTTCTGCTATGTGGCGCGGTATTATCCCGTATTGACGCCGGGCAA
GAGCAACTCGGTCGCCGCATACACTATTCTCAGAATGACTTGGTTGAGTACTCACCAGTCACAGAAAAGC
ATCTTACGGATGGCATGACAGTAAGAGAATTATGCAGTGCTGCCATAACCATGAGTGATAACACTGCGGC
CAACTTACTTCTGACAACGATCGGAGGACCGAAGGAGCTAACCGCTTTTTTGCACAACATGGGGGATCAT
GTAACTCGCCTTGATCGTTGGGAACCGGAGCTGAATGAAGCCATACCAAACGACGAGCGTGACACCACGA
TGCCTGTAGCAATGGCAACAACGTTGCGCAAACTATTAACTGGCGAACTACTTACTCTAGCTTCCCGGCA
ACAATTAATAGACTGGATGGAGGCGGATAAAGTTGCAGGACCACTTCTGCGCTCGGCCCTTCCGGCTGGC
TGGTTTATTGCTGATAAATCTGGAGCCGGTGAGCGTGGGTCTCGCGGTATCATTGCAGCACTGGGGCCAG
ATGGTAAGCCCTCCCGTATCGTAGTTATCTACACGACGGGGAGTCAGGCAACTATGGATGAACGAAATAG
ACAGATCGCTGAGATAGGTGCCTCACTGATTAAGCATTGGTAACTGTCAGACCAAGTTTACTCATATATA
CTTTAGATTGATTTAAAACTTCATTTTTAATTTAAAAGGATCTAGGTGAAGATCCTTTTTGATAATCTCA
TGACCAAAATCCCTTAACGTGAGTTTTCGTTCCACTGAGCGTCAGACCCCGTAGAAAAGATCAAAGGATC
TTCTTGAGATCCTTTTTTTCTGCGCGTAATCTGCTGCTTGCAAACAAAAAAACCACCGCTACCAGCGGTG
GTTTGTTTGCCGGATCAAGAGCTACCAACTCTTTTTCCGAAGGTAACTGGCTTCAGCAGAGCGCAGATAC
CAAATACTGTTCTTCTAGTGTAGCCGTAGTTAGGCCACCACTTCAAGAACTCTGTAGCACCGCCTACATA
CCTCGCTCTGCTAATCCTGTTACCAGTGGCTGCTGCCAGTGGCGATAAGTCGTGTCTTACCGGGTTGGAC
TCAAGACGATAGTTACCGGATAAGGCGCAGCGGTCGGGCTGAACGGGGGGTTCGTGCACACAGCCCAGCT
TGGAGCGAACGACCTACACCGAACTGAGATACCTACAGCGTGAGCTATGAGAAAGCGCCACGCTTCCCGA
AGGGAGAAAGGCGGACAGGTATCCGGTAAGCGGCAGGGTCGGAACAGGAGAGCGCACGAGGGAGCTTCCA
GGGGGAAACGCCTGGTATCTTTATAGTCCTGTCGGGTTTCGCCACCTCTGACTTGAGCGTCGATTTTTGT
GATGCTCGTCAGGGGGGCGGAGCCTATGGAAAAACGCCAGCAACGCGGCCTTTTTACGGTTCCTGGCCTT
TTGCTGGCCTTTTGCTCACATGTTCTTTCCTGCGTTATCCCCTGATTCTGTGGATAACCGTATTACCGCC
TTTGAGTGAGCTGATACCGCTCGCCGCAGCCGAACGACCGAGCGCAGCGAGTCAGTGAGCGAGGAAGCGG
AAGAGCGCCCAATACGCAAACCGCCTCTCCCCGCGCGTTGGCCGATTCATTAATGCAGCTGGCACGACAG
GTTTCCCGACTGGAAAGCGGGCAGTGAGCGCAACGCAATTAATGTGAGTTAGCTCACTCATTAGGCACCC
CAGGCTTTACACTTTATGCTTCCGGCTCGTATGTTGTGTGGAATTGTGAGCGGATAACAATTTCACACAG
GAAACAGCTATGACATGATTACGAATTAA
